Addgene plasmid #211327: pBiT3.1-C_WDR33:1-572
Purpose: Mammalian expression of human WDR33 fragment M1 to I572. C-terminal HiBiT tag.
Depositing lab: Cheryl Arrowsmith. Depositing organization: University of Toronto. Publication: A Target Class Ligandability Evaluation of WD40 Repeat-Containing Proteins. Ackloo S, Li F, Szewczyk M, Seitova A, Loppnau P, Zeng H, Xu J, Ahmad S, Arnautova YA, Baghaie AJ, Beldar S, Bolotokova A, Centrella PA, Chau I, Clark MA, Cuozzo JW, Dehghani-Tafti S, Disch JS, Dong A, Dumas A, Feng JA, Ghiabi P, Gibson E, Gilmer J, Goldman B, Green SR, Guie MA, Guilinger JP, Harms N, Herasymenko O, Houliston S, Hutchinson A, Kearnes S, Keefe AD, Kimani SW, Kramer T, Kutera M, Kwak HA, Lento C, Li Y, Liu J, Loup J, Machado RAC, Mulhern CJ, Perveen S, Righetto GL, Riley P, Shrestha S, Sigel EA, Silva M, Sintchak MD, Slakman BL, Taylor RD, Thompson J, Torng W, Underkoffler C, von Rechenberg M, Walsh RT, Watson I, Wilson DJ, Wolf E, Yadav M, Yazdi AK, Zhang J, Zhang Y, Santhakumar V, Edwards AM, Barsyte-Lovejoy D, Schapira M, Brown PJ, Halabelian L, Arrowsmith CH. J Med Chem. 2025 Jan 23;68(2):1092-1112. doi: 10.1021/acs.jmedchem.4c02010. Epub 2024 Nov 4. PubMed 39495097.
Backbone
  Vector backbone: pBiT3.1-C
  Backbone manufacturer: Promega
  Vector type: Mammalian Expression
  Selectable markers: Neomycin (select with G418)
Growth in bacteria
  Bacterial resistance: Kanamycin, 50 μg/mL
  Growth temperature: 37°C
  Growth strain: DH5alpha
  Copy number: High Copy
Gene/Insert
  Gene/Insert name: WDR33:M1-I572
  Species: H. sapiens (human)
  Insert size (bp): 1716
  Mutation: wild type
  Entrez Gene: WDR33 (a.k.a. NET14, WDC146)
  Promoter: CMV
  Tag / fusion protein: GSSGGSSGVSGWRLFKKIS (C terminal on insert)
  Cloning method: Ligation Independent Cloning
  Sequencing primers: 5′ T7; 3′ TTGCTCAGCGGTGGCAGCAG
Resource information
  A portion of this plasmid was derived from a plasmid made by: Integrated DNA Technologies (Synthetic dsDNA)
Terms and licenses: Academic/Nonprofit Terms; Industry Terms: Not Available to Industry
Depositor comments: 5' Cloning Site: EcoR1 (not destroyed), 3' Cloning Site: Xho1 (not destroyed).
How to cite: pBiT3.1-C_WDR33:1-572 was a gift from Cheryl Arrowsmith (Addgene plasmid # 211327 ; http://n2t.net/addgene:211327 ; RRID:Addgene_211327)
