[The description below was written by a language model from this plasmid's Addgene catalogue record and pLannotate feature annotations shown in this document.]
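Description:
pBiT3.1-C_WDR33:1-572 is a mammalian expression plasmid of about 6.0 kb built on Promega's pBiT3.1-C backbone. It produces an N-terminal fragment of human WDR33 (residues M1 to I572, wild type, 1,716 bp) carrying a C-terminal HiBiT tag. The insert came from synthetic double-stranded DNA and was introduced by ligation-independent cloning between EcoRI and XhoI sites that remain intact. Transcription is driven by the CMV immediate-early enhancer and promoter. A chimeric β-globin/immunoglobulin intron follows, which generally improves mRNA processing and expression, and a T7 promoter just upstream of the coding sequence serves as a sequencing primer site. The WDR33 fragment is joined through a short glycine-serine linker to the 11-residue HiBiT peptide, and the transcript ends at an SV40 polyadenylation signal. A small "SET1" hit and the large T antigen fragments in the automated annotation are probably incidental matches to vector sequence rather than functional parts.

In bacteria the plasmid replicates at high copy from a ColE1/pUC-type origin and is selected with kanamycin through the neo (nptII) gene, which sits behind the bacterial EM7 promoter and a loxP site. The catalogue lists neomycin/G418 as the mammalian selectable marker. The feature table, however, shows no eukaryotic promoter directly upstream of neo, and it does show a separate cassette for blasticidin S deaminase with an SV40 promoter and a synthetic poly(A) signal. Blasticidin may therefore be the effective mammalian selection, a discrepancy the record does not resolve.

HiBiT complements the LgBiT polypeptide to reconstitute NanoLuc luciferase, so the tagged protein can be quantified by luminescence. This suits cellular assays of protein abundance or of target engagement by ligands, in keeping with the associated study on the ligandability of WD40 repeat proteins.
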