Features (pLannotate 1.2.2; 17 found; start..end, strand, type, name):
     24..105     -  polyA_signal   SV40 poly(A) signal: SV40 polyadenylation signal
    128..211     -  CDS            large T antigen (fragment): large T antigen from SV40 (simian virus 40)
    276..641     +  enhancer       CMV enhancer: human cytomegalovirus immediate early enhancer
    643..842     +  promoter       CMV promoter: human cytomegalovirus (CMV) immediate early promoter
    981..1113    +  intron         chimeric intron: chimera between introns from human β-globin and immunoglobulin heavy chain genes
   1157..1175    +  promoter       T7 promoter: promoter for bacteriophage T7 RNA polymerase
   1243..2958    +  CDS            WDR33 (fragment): WDR33_HUMAN - Also known as WDC146 From Homo sapiens (Human).
   3054..3081    +  CDS            SET1 (fragment): solubility-enhancement tag derived from T7 phage gene 10B
   3107..3228    -  polyA_signal   SV40 poly(A) signal: SV40 polyadenylation signal
   3251..3319    -  CDS            large T antigen (fragment): large T antigen from SV40 (simian virus 40)
   3343..3376    +  protein_bind   loxP: Cre-mediated recombination occurs in the 8-bp core sequence (GCATACAT). Cre recombinase
   3386..3433    +  promoter       EM7 promoter: synthetic bacterial promoter&nbsp
   3465..4256    +  CDS            neo: KKA2_KLEPN - Also known as kan, nptII. Experimental evidence at protein level: Swiss-Prot protein existence level 1. Resistance to kanamycin, neomycin, paromomycin, ribostamycin, butirosin and gentamicin B. From Klebsiella pneumoniae.
   4417..5005    -  rep_origin     ori: high-copy-number ColE1/pMB1/pBR322/pUC origin of replication
   5131..5179    -  polyA_signal   poly(A) signal: synthetic polyadenylation signal
   5203..5601    -  CDS            BSD: blasticidin S deaminase; Aspergillus terreus BSD; confers resistance to blasticidin
   5632..5989    -  promoter       SV40 promoter: SV40 enhancer and early promoter
>Addgene plasmid #211327 | pBiT3.1-C_WDR33:1-572 | addgene full sequence | sequence record 423472 | Addgene NGS Result
AAGACGCGTTAATTAAGACGTCGGCAGTGAAAAAAATGCTTTATTTGTGAAATTTGTGATGCTATTGCTT
TATTTGTAACCATTATAAGCTGCAATAAACAAGTTAACAACAACAATTGCATTCATTTTATGTTTCAGGT
TCAGGGGGAGGTGTGGGAGGTTTTTTAAAGCAAGTAAAACCTCTACAAATGTGGTATGGCTGATTATGAT
CCGCGGCCGCAATACGTCGACGTTATCAGCTGACTTCGTACGAGAGCCTAGGATTATGGCGCGCCACTAG
TTATTAATAGTAATCAATTACGGGGTCATTAGTTCATAGCCCATATATGGAGTTCCGCGTTACATAACTT
ACGGTAAATGGCCCGCCTGGCTGACCGCCCAACGACCCCCGCCCATTGACGTCAATAATGACGTATGTTC
CCATAGTAACGCCAATAGGGACTTTCCATTGACGTCAATGGGTGGAGTATTTACGGTAAACTGCCCACTT
GGCAGTACATCAAGTGTATCATATGCCAAGTCCGCCCCCTATTGACGTCAATGACGGTAAATGGCCCGCC
TGGCATTATGCCCAGTACATGACCTTACGGGACTTTCCTACTTGGCAGTACATCTACGTATTAGTCATCG
CTATTACCATGGTGATGCGGTTTTGGCAGTACACCAATGGGCGTGGATAGCGGTTTGACTCACGGGGATT
TCCAAGTCTCCACCCCATTGACGTCAATGGGAGTTTGTTTTGGCACCAAAATCAACGGGACTTTCCAAAA
TGTCGTAATAACCCCGCCCCGTTGACGCAAATGGGCGGTAGGCGTGTACGGTGGGAGGTCTATATAAGCA
GAGCTGGTTTAGTGAACCGTCAGATCACTAGAATCTTTATTGCGGTAGTTTATCACAGTTAAATTGCTAA
CGCAGTCAGTGCTTCTGACACAACAGTCTCGAACTTAAGCTGCAGAAGTTGGTCGTGAGGCACTGGGCAG
GTAAGTATCAAGGTTACAAGACAGGTTTAAGGAGACCAATAGAAACTGGGCTTGTCGAGACAGAGAAGAC
TCTTGCGTTTCTGATAGGCACCTATTGGTCTTACTGACATCCACTTTGCCTTTCTCTCCACAGGTGTCCA
CTCCCAGTTCAATTACAGCTCTTAAGGCTAGAGTATTAATACGACTCACTATAGGGGCGATCGCAACAAG
CTTCGGGAAGATCTGGAGCTAGCGGCGGGGGATCCGGTGGGAATTCGACACCATGGCTACAGAAATTGGT
TCTCCTCCTCGTTTTTTCCATATGCCAAGGTTCCAGCACCAGGCACCTCGACAGCTGTTTTATAAGCGAC
CTGATTTTGCACAACAGCAAGCAATGCAACAGCTTACTTTTGATGGAAAACGAATGAGAAAAGCTGTGAA
CCGAAAAACCATAGACTACAATCCATCTGTAATTAAGTATTTGGAGAACAGAATATGGCAAAGAGACCAG
AGAGATATGCGGGCAATTCAGCCTGATGCAGGTTATTACAATGATCTGGTCCCACCTATAGGAATGTTGA
ATAATCCTATGAATGCAGTAACAACAAAATTTGTTCGGACATCAACAAATAAAGTAAAGTGTCCTGTATT
TGTTGTTAGGTGGACTCCAGAAGGAAGACGCTTGGTCACTGGAGCTTCTAGTGGGGAGTTTACCCTGTGG
AATGGACTCACTTTCAATTTTGAAACAATATTACAGGCTCACGACAGCCCAGTGAGGGCCATGACGTGGT
CACATAATGACATGTGGATGTTGACAGCAGACCACGGAGGATATGTGAAATATTGGCAGTCGAACATGAA
CAACGTCAAGATGTTCCAGGCACATAAGGAGGCGATTAGAGAGGCCAGTTTCTCACCCACGGATAATAAA
TTTGCTACATGCTCTGATGACGGCACTGTTAGAATCTGGGACTTTCTTCGTTGCCATGAGGAAAGAATTC
TCCGAGGGCATGGTGCTGATGTGAAATGTGTAGACTGGCATCCAACCAAAGGGTTAGTTGTTTCAGGAAG
TAAAGATAGTCAACAGCCAATCAAGTTCTGGGATCCCAAGACTGGGCAGAGTCTTGCAACACTTCATGCC
CATAAAAACACAGTAATGGAAGTGAAATTAAACCTCAATGGCAATTGGCTACTCACAGCATCACGTGATC
ATCTCTGTAAACTTTTTGATATCAGAAACCTAAAAGAAGAGCTTCAAGTCTTCCGAGGTCATAAGAAAGA
AGCCACAGCTGTGGCCTGGCATCCTGTTCATGAAGGACTTTTTGCCAGTGGAGGGTCTGATGGTTCTTTG
TTATTCTGGCATGTTGGGGTAGAGAAGGAAGTGGGTGGGATGGAGATGGCTCACGAAGGGATGATCTGGA
GTCTGGCTTGGCATCCTCTTGGGCATATTCTCTGCTCAGGCTCAAATGACCATACTAGCAAATTCTGGAC
TCGAAACCGACCAGGTGATAAAATGCGAGATCGATATAATCTAAACCTTTTACCTGGAATGTCTGAAGAT
GGAGTAGAATATGATGACCTCGAACCTAATAGCCTGGCAGTAATTCCAGGAATGGGAATACCAGAACAAC
TAAAATTAGCTATGGAACAAGAACAGATGGGGAAAGATGAATCAAATGAAATTGAAATGACAATTCCAGG
TTTAGATTGGGGAATGGAGGAAGTGATGCAAAAGGATCAGAAAAAAGTACCTCAGAAGAAAGTTCCTTAT
GCAAAACCCATTCCTGCTCAGTTCCAGCAGGCTTGGATGCAAAATAAAGTTCCAATTCCTGCTCCAAATG
AGGTGCTGAATGACAGAAAAGAAGACATTAAATTGGAAGAGAAGAAAAAAACACAAGCAGAAATTGAGCA
AGAAATGGCTACATTACAATATACTAACCCACAACTTCTGGAGCAACTTAAAATTGAAAGACTTGCACAG
AAACAAGTTGAGCAAATTGGCTCGAGCGGTGGGAGCTCCGGTGTGAGCGGCTGGCGGCTGTTCAAGAAGA
TTAGCTAAGTTTAAACGGCCGCGACTCTAGACTGCAGGCATGCAAGCTGATTTGGCTGCTGCCACCGCTG
AGCAAGGCCGCTTCGAGCAGACATGATAAGATACATTGATGAGTTTGGACAAACCACAACTAGAATGCAG
TGAAAAAAATGCTTTATTTGTGAAATTTGTGATGCTATTGCTTTATTTGTAACCATTATAAGCTGCAATA
AACAAGTTAACAACAACAATTGCATTCATTTTATGTTTCAGGTTCAGGGGGAGATGTGGGAGGTTTTTTT
AAGCAAGTAAAACCTCTACAAATGTGGTAAAATCTTAATTAAGACTTCTAATATAACTTCGTATAGCATA
CATTATACGAAGTTATGGTTCCACTGTTGACAATTAATCATCGGCATAGTATATCGGCATAGTATAATAC
GACAAGGTGAGGAACTAAACCCAGGAGGCAGATCATGATTGAACAAGATGGATTGCACGCAGGTTCTCCG
GCCGCTTGGGTGGAGAGGCTATTCGGCTATGACTGGGCACAACAGACAATCGGCTGCTCTGATGCCGCCG
TGTTCCGGCTGTCAGCGCAGGGGCGCCCGGTTCTTTTTGTCAAGACCGACCTGTCCGGTGCCCTGAATGA
ACTGCAGGACGAGGCAGCGCGGCTATCGTGGCTGGCCACGACGGGCGTTCCTTGCGCAGCTGTGCTCGAC
GTTGTCACTGAAGCGGGAAGGGACTGGCTGCTATTGGGCGAAGTGCCGGGGCAGGATCTCCTGTCATCTC
ACCTTGCTCCTGCCGAGAAAGTATCCATCATGGCTGATGCAATGCGGCGGCTGCATACGCTTGATCCGGC
TACCTGCCCATTCGACCACCAAGCGAAACATCGCATCGAGCGAGCACGTACTCGGATGGAAGCCGGTCTT
GTCGATCAGGATGATCTGGACGAAGAGCATCAGGGGCTCGCGCCAGCCGAACTGTTCGCCAGGCTCAAGG
CGCGCATGCCCGACGGCGAGGATCTCGTCGTGACCCATGGCGATGCCTGCTTGCCGAATATCATGGTGGA
AAATGGCCGCTTTTCTGGATTCATCGACTGTGGCCGGCTGGGTGTGGCGGACCGCTATCAGGACATAGCG
TTGGCTACCCGTGATATTGCTGAAGAGCTTGGCGGCGAATGGGCTGACCGCTTCCTCGTGCTTTACGGTA
TCGCCGCTCCCGATTCGCAGCGCATCGCCTTCTATCGCCTTCTTGACGAGTTCTTCTGATTCGAAATGAC
CGACCAAGCGACGCCCAACCGGTATCAGCTCACTCAAAGGCGGTAATACGGTTATCCACAGAATCAGGGG
ATAACGCAGGAAAGAACATGTGAGCAAAAGGCCAGCAAAAGGCCAGGAACCGTAAAAAGGCCGCGTTGCT
GGCGTTTTTCCATAGGCTCCGCCCCCCTGACGAGCATCACAAAAATCGACGCTCAAGTCAGAGGTGGCGA
AACCCGACAGGACTATAAAGATACCAGGCGTTTCCCCCTGGAAGCTCCCTCGTGCGCTCTCCTGTTCCGA
CCCTGCCGCTTACCGGATACCTGTCCGCCTTTCTCCCTTCGGGAAGCGTGGCGCTTTCTCATAGCTCACG
CTGTAGGTATCTCAGTTCGGTGTAGGTCGTTCGCTCCAAGCTGGGCTGTGTGCACGAACCCCCCGTTCAG
CCCGACCGCTGCGCCTTATCCGGTAACTATCGTCTTGAGTCCAACCCGGTAAGACACGACTTATCGCCAC
TGGCAGCAGCCACTGGTAACAGGATTAGCAGAGCGAGGTATGTAGGCGGTGCTACAGAGTTCTTGAAGTG
GTGGCCTAACTACGGCTACACTAGAAGGACAGTATTTGGTATCTGCGCTCTGCTGAAGCCAGTTACCTTC
GGAAAAAGAGTTGGTAGCTCTTGATCCGGCAAACAAACCACCGCTGGTAGCGGTGGTTTTTTTGTTTGCA
AGCAGCAGATTACGCGCAGAAAAAAAGGATTTCAAGAAGATCCTTTGATCTTTTCTACGGGGTCTGACGC
TCAGTGGAACGAAAACTCACGTTAAGGGATTTTGGTCATGAGATTATCAAAAAGGATCTTCACCTAGATC
CTTTTATAGTCCGGAATCGTCACACAAAAAACCAACACACAGATGTAATGAAAATAAAGATATTTTATTG
CGGCCATCGTGATGGCTAGAGTTTAGCCCTCCCACACATAACCAGAGGGCAGCAATTCACGAATCCCAAC
TGCCGTCGGCTGTCCATCACTGTCCTTCACTATGGCTTTGATCCCAGGATGCAGATCGAGAAGCACCTGT
CGGCACCGTCCGCAGGGGCTCAAGATGCCCCTGTTCTCATTTCCGATCGCGACGATACAAGTCAGGTTGC
CAGCTGCCGCAGCAGCAGCAGTGCCCAGCACCACGAGTTCTGCACAAGGTCCCCCAGTAAAATGATATAC
ATTGACACCAGTGAAGATGCGGCCGTCGCTAGAGAGAGCTGCGCTGGCGACGCTGTAGTCTTCAGAGATG
GGGATGCTGTTGATTGTAGCCGTTGCTCTTTCAATGAGGGTGGATTCTTCTTGAGACAAAGGCTTGGCCA
TGGTGGCGCTAGTGTCAGAAGAATCGAGCTTTTTGCAAAAGCCTAGGCCTCCAAAAAAGCCTCCTCACTA
CTTCTGGAATAGCTCAGAGGCCGAGGCGGCCTCGGCCTCTGCATAAATAAAAAAAATTAGTCAGCCATGG
GGCGGAGAATGGGCGGAACTGGGCGGAGTTAGGGGCGGGATGGGCGGAGTTAGGGGCGGGACTATGGTTG
CTGACTAATTGAGATGCATGCTTTGCATACTTCTGCCTGCTGGGGAGCCTGGGGACTTTCCACACCTGGT
TGCTGACTAATTGAGATGCATGCTTTGCATACTTCTGCCTGCTGGGGAGCCTGGGGACTTTCCACACCCT
AACTGACACACATTCCACAGCTGGTTCTTTCCGCCTCAGAAGGTACCTAACCAAGTTCCTCTTTCAGAGG
TTATTTCAGGCCATGGTGCTGCGC
