>Addgene plasmid #211327 | pBiT3.1-C_WDR33:1-572 | depositor partial sequence | sequence record 412132 | Insert sequence
ATGGCTACAGAAATTGGTTCTCCTCCTCGTTTTTTCCATATGCCAAGGTTCCAGCACCAGGCACCTCGAC
AGCTGTTTTATAAGCGACCTGATTTTGCACAACAGCAAGCAATGCAACAGCTTACTTTTGATGGAAAACG
AATGAGAAAAGCTGTGAACCGAAAAACCATAGACTACAATCCATCTGTAATTAAGTATTTGGAGAACAGA
ATATGGCAAAGAGACCAGAGAGATATGCGGGCAATTCAGCCTGATGCAGGTTATTACAATGATCTGGTCC
CACCTATAGGAATGTTGAATAATCCTATGAATGCAGTAACAACAAAATTTGTTCGGACATCAACAAATAA
AGTAAAGTGTCCTGTATTTGTTGTTAGGTGGACTCCAGAAGGAAGACGCTTGGTCACTGGAGCTTCTAGT
GGGGAGTTTACCCTGTGGAATGGACTCACTTTCAATTTTGAAACAATATTACAGGCTCACGACAGCCCAG
TGAGGGCCATGACGTGGTCACATAATGACATGTGGATGTTGACAGCAGACCACGGAGGATATGTGAAATA
TTGGCAGTCGAACATGAACAACGTCAAGATGTTCCAGGCACATAAGGAGGCGATTAGAGAGGCCAGTTTC
TCACCCACGGATAATAAATTTGCTACATGCTCTGATGACGGCACTGTTAGAATCTGGGACTTTCTTCGTT
GCCATGAGGAAAGAATTCTCCGAGGGCATGGTGCTGATGTGAAATGTGTAGACTGGCATCCAACCAAAGG
GTTAGTTGTTTCAGGAAGTAAAGATAGTCAACAGCCAATCAAGTTCTGGGATCCCAAGACTGGGCAGAGT
CTTGCAACACTTCATGCCCATAAAAACACAGTAATGGAAGTGAAATTAAACCTCAATGGCAATTGGCTAC
TCACAGCATCACGTGATCATCTCTGTAAACTTTTTGATATCAGAAACCTAAAAGAAGAGCTTCAAGTCTT
CCGAGGTCATAAGAAAGAAGCCACAGCTGTGGCCTGGCATCCTGTTCATGAAGGACTTTTTGCCAGTGGA
GGGTCTGATGGTTCTTTGTTATTCTGGCATGTTGGGGTAGAGAAGGAAGTGGGTGGGATGGAGATGGCTC
ACGAAGGGATGATCTGGAGTCTGGCTTGGCATCCTCTTGGGCATATTCTCTGCTCAGGCTCAAATGACCA
TACTAGCAAATTCTGGACTCGAAACCGACCAGGTGATAAAATGCGAGATCGATATAATCTAAACCTTTTA
CCTGGAATGTCTGAAGATGGAGTAGAATATGATGACCTCGAACCTAATAGCCTGGCAGTAATTCCAGGAA
TGGGAATACCAGAACAACTAAAATTAGCTATGGAACAAGAACAGATGGGGAAAGATGAATCAAATGAAAT
TGAAATGACAATTCCAGGTTTAGATTGGGGAATGGAGGAAGTGATGCAAAAGGATCAGAAAAAAGTACCT
CAGAAGAAAGTTCCTTATGCAAAACCCATTCCTGCTCAGTTCCAGCAGGCTTGGATGCAAAATAAAGTTC
CAATTCCTGCTCCAAATGAGGTGCTGAATGACAGAAAAGAAGACATTAAATTGGAAGAGAAGAAAAAAAC
ACAAGCAGAAATTGAGCAAGAAATGGCTACATTACAATATACTAACCCACAACTTCTGGAGCAACTTAAA
ATTGAAAGACTTGCACAGAAACAAGTTGAGCAAATT
